>Addgene plasmid #223488 | pEY141 | addgene full sequence | sequence record 441675 | Addgene NGS Result
TCACACAGGAAACAGCTATGACCATGATTACGCCAAGCTGTAAGTTTAAACATGATCTTACTAACTAACT
ATTCTCATTTAAATTTTCAGAGCTTAAAAATGGCTGAAATCACTCACAACGATGGATACGCTAACAACTT
GGAAATGAAATAAGCTTGCATGCCTGCAGGAGGACTCAGGTTTGCCTAAGTTTGATATGAAAATAATAAA
AAAACAATTTTTTGTTTCTTGAAAAAAAAATTTTTTCGAGCAAAATTTTTTTTCCAAAAAAAAATCTTAG
ACACTACTAGAAAGTTAAAAGTGTTGAAAACGGGTAAAGCATATATGGAGAATTCAGAAAATCTTGGTTT
AACCCGTTAAAAACCATTAGAAAGTGGCAAAAATGGCCAATTTATGGCAAAAATTCACAATTTTGAAACT
CCTCTAAAATGGGCAATTTTGCAGTTAGAGGACTAAAATTTGATCTGTAAACACTTAAAAATTTGCCCTT
TTTCAGATTATCTAGAGTTTTGAATATTCAAAATCAATTTTTAATCCAAATTCCTGGGGTTTTCGACTAG
TTTTTGGGGAGGTTTGTTCGACTGTACCACTTCCCCGTAGAAATTTTAGAAACACAAAGTTCTATGGTAT
TTTGCACTCACAAGGAGTGAATATTCAAAATTTTTTAATTACTAATATCAATCATGATCACTGAAAATAG
TTTTTGGTGAATTTTCAGAGACATCTTGGGTTTGGTTTTTGAGAAATTTTTACCGAAAAGTTTTTACCCA
AAATTTTCGATTTTGCACTGAAATTTATGAGATTCTTTGTGTTTTTCAGGGGTGTACTAAGCTTGTATTT
TATTACTGAAATTATAGTTAAGAGCATGTTTAGTGAGTTTCAGATGGTTCTGAAGAAAATTCAAATTTTT
TTTCGAAAATAAAATTTGAAATTTCTGGTCCAAAATTTTTTATCCAAAAATTTTGCTAAAACATTGTCCT
TTTTTAGAATTTGATGGTTTTATACATATTCGAAAAAAACATTTTTTTTTGGCCCAAAACAAAAAAGGAC
AGTCATTAGATGGCTGAAAAATGAAAATGGGCAAAAATAAAAGTTGTCTAAATTTGTTGAAAACGGGTAA
TTCATATATGCAGAATTCAGAAAAACTAGGTTTAACCCGTCAAAACCTACGAAAAAGTGGCAAAAATAGC
CAATTTATAGCAAAAATTCCCAATTTTGAAACTCCTCTAAACTATTGTCCATAAGAAAAAAAACATTTTA
CAAAATTTTTGTTAAAAGTCGCTTACTTTGTTAATTAAACTATTGCTCATAAGAAATTACACATAAAAAT
GTACATTGTTCTCTTAAACTCCTAAAAAATCAGCTGTACTTTTCCTAATTTTCAGTGGAAAATCAAAATT
TATTGCAGAACTTCGATCGAATTTTTAGGCGAAATTTTTGTCATTTTTTTTTCAAAAATATTCTCAAAAT
GTTGTCTTATACTTATTTAGTGAGTTTGAAGAATTCCGAAAAAAAATTTTTTTTTTGGAAATTTGGAATT
TTTGGCCAAAATGTTTTTTCCCATCAAATTTGCTGAAACTCAACAATTGTGTTAATCAAACTATTGTCCA
TAAGAAAATACACATAAAAATGTTCATTGCTCCCTTAAATTCCAAAAAAAATAACCGTAATTTTCGAATT
TTTAGTGGAAATTCAAAATTTACAGCAAAAACCCTAAATTTCTAGCTTAAAAATGATGTAGATTTTTTTT
ATAAAGTTATCAAAAACATGCAGAAAATGTCCTTTTCCAGAAAACATATTTAAATTATTTGAGGGTACCA
GGGCTCCAAAGTTGTGTCGGTTTTCGTGAGCAGTACTCATTTTTGCTCCAAAGCTTGAAATCTTCTCTTT
TTTTTAGTGTCAAATTCAAATTTTCTGCACTTGCACCAAAACCGATTACTAATCCCCAAAAAACACAATA
CCTACTCGCTTCCAGAAAAAAGTGCTCAATTTCCTTTTTTCCAGTATCTTTGGGTTCATAAGACCTCCCA
AAAGAGTAGTATAAGTACACATGACCACACCAAACATCGTATCTCTTAATATACACATTTTTTGGGTATT
GGCAACACATACACAAAAAAAAAGAAAAAAGGTCCGGAAATCTCAGGCCGTGTATTTCTTTGAAAAACGG
ATACGAGAGCAACCTGGGGGGACAGAGGTACATGAATAATTGCTTCAAGACATAGCTACACACAAAGAAT
GAGAAGAAGAGAAAGTAGTATATTACTTTAAATGGAACATTAGAGAGGATATTTGGAAATTGTTAGGGGT
CGGGAATCCAGAATTGCAGGAAGTTAGGTCACATTACAAAGTACACTAATTATTTCTCATGAAATTAAAA
ATATTAAATTTGGAATTTCCTTTGATACAGCAACCCACACAATCAGTAATAAAAATTAAAAATTAAAAAA
AAAAATTTTGTCGAAAAAAAATTTTTTGATCATTTTTTGAAACAACTTCGAAAGCTTATCTCTCAGTTGT
TTGTGGTGTTTTCAAAAAGTTGTCAACTGGTAAAATATGTATTTTTACATTTACTATAACTTTGTAGTTA
AAATCTTTTTGATATCTTTGATTTTAACCGAGATATCATGCGCCAAAGTAAGCATAAAAAACATAGTGCA
TCGACTGGTAATACACCACTTAACTTTATAGGCTCATATCTCAATTGCCGTTGGTTTTATAAGAAAGCTT
TCAACTGACAAAACATTTATCATTAAATTTTTGTTAACATTGTAGTTAAAAACTTTTTGATATCTTTAAT
TTAAACCAAGATACCATTTGCCAAAGAGAAGATATCAAACATGGTGCATCGACCGGAAGCACACTACTTA
ACTTTATCGGTTCATATCTCAGTTTTCAATTGTTTTATCAATAAATTGGCAATTAACAAAATATGTAAAT
TTAAATTGTCTACAAACTTGTAATTTACGGTAAATCGATATCTTCAATACTAACCGAGACATAAGACAAT
TTACTGAAAACTAAAAAAAATGATAGTACCTACGATTTTTGGATTTCTCCTGAAATTCCAATTTCCAATT
TCCAGCCCGGGATTGGCCAAAGGACCCAAAGGTATGTTTCGAATGATACTAACATAACATAGAACATTTT
CAGGAGGACCCTTGCTTGGAGGGTACCGAGCTCAGAAAAAATGACCGCTCCAAAGAAGAAGCGCAAGGTT
CCAGTCGAGAAGATGACTGCCCCAAAAAAGAAACGTAAGGTCCCGCGGGTAAGTTTAAACAGTTCGGTAC
TAACTAACCATACATATTTAAATTTTCAGCGCGCTGTGTCAAAAGGAGAAGAGCTTATTAAGGAGAATAT
GCGTTCCAAGCTCTACCTCGAGGGATCCGTCAACGGACACCAATTCAAGTGCACCCACGAGGGAGAGGGA
AAGCCATACGAGGGAAAGCAAACCAACCGTATCAAGGTCGTCGAGGGAGGACCACTCCCATTCGCCTTCG
ACATCCTCGCCACCCACTTCATGTACGGATCCAAGGTAAGTTTAAACATATATATACTAACTAACCCTGA
TTATTTAAATTTTCAGGTCTTCATCAAGTACCCAGCCGACCTCCCAGACTACTTCAAGCAATCCTTCCCA
GAGGGATTCACCTGGGAGCGTGTCATGGTCTTCGAGGACGGAGGAGTCCTCACCGCCACCCAAGACACCT
CCCTCCAAGACGGAGAGCTCATCTACAACGTCAAGGTCCGTGGAGTCAACTTCCCAGCCAACGGACCAGT
CATGCAAAAGAAGACCCTCGGATGGGAGCCATCCACCGAGACCATGTACCCAGCCGACGGAGGACTCGAG
GGACGTTGCGACAAGGTAAGTTTAAACATGATTTTACTAACTAACTAATCTGATTTAAATTTTCAGGCCC
TCAAGCTCGTCGGAGGAGGACACCTCCACGTCAACTTCAAGACCACCTACAAGTCCAAGAAGCCAGTCAA
GATGCCAGGAGTCCACTACGTCGACCGTCGTCTCGAGCGTATCAAGGAGGCCGACAACGAGACCTACGTC
GAGCAATACGAGCACGCCGTCGCCCGTTACTCCAACCTCGGAGGAGGAATGGACGAGCTCTACAAGCCTA
GGATACCGGTGGGTGAAGACCCACCAAAGCCATCTGCCAAGGGAGCCAAGAAGGCCGCCAAGACCGTTAC
GAAGCCAAAGGACGGAAAGAAGAGACGTCATGCCCGTAAGGAATCATACTCCGTCTACATCTACCGTGTC
CTCAAGCAAGTTCATCCAGACACTGGAGTTTCCTCCAAAGCCATGTCTATCATGAACTCTTTTGTCAACG
ATGTCTTCGAGCGTATTGCTGCTGAAGCATCCCGTCTTGCTCACTACAACAAGCGTTCCACAATCTCATC
CCGCGAAATTCAGACCGCTGTCCGTCTGATCCTTCCAGGAGAGCTTGCCAAGCACGCCGTGTCTGAGGGA
ACCAAGGCCGTTACCAAGTACACTTCCAGCAAGTAGGAATTCCAACTGAGCGCCGGTCGCTACCATTACC
AACTTGTCTGGTGTCAAAAATAATAGGGGCCGCTGTCATCAGAGTAAGTTTAAACTGAGTTCTACTAACT
AACGAGTAATATTTAAATTTTCAGCATCTCGCGCCCGTGCCTCTGACTTCTAAGTCCAATTACTCTTCAA
CATCCCTACATGCTCTTTCTCCCTGTGCTCCCACCCCCTATTTTTGTTATTATCAAAAAACTTCTCTTAA
TTTCTTTGTTTTTTAGCTTCTTTTAAGTCACCTCTAACAATGAAATTGTGTAGATTCAAAAATAGAATTA
ATTCGTAATAAAAAGTCGAAAAAAATTGTGCTCCCTCCCCCCATTAATAATAATTCTATCCCAAAATCTA
CACAATGTTCTGTGTACACTTCTTATGTTTTTTACTTCTGATAAATTTTTTTGAAACATCATAGAAAAAA
CCGCACACAAAATACCTTATCATATGTTACGTTTCAGTTTATGACCGCAATTTTTATTTCTTCGCACGTC
TGGGCCTCTCATGACGTCAAATCATGCTCATCGTGAAAAAGTTTTGGAGTATTTTTGGAATTTTTCAATC
AAGTGAAAGTTTATGAAATTAATTTTCCTGCTTTTGCTTTTTGGGGTTTCCCCTATTGTTTGTCAAGATT
TCGAGGACGGCGTTTTTCTTGCTAAAATCACAAGTATTGATGAGCACGATGCAAGAAAGATCGGAAGAAG
GTTTGGGTTTGAGGCTCAGTGGAAGGTGAGTAGAAGTTGATAATTTGAAAGTGGAGTAGTGTCTATGGGG
TTTTTGCCTTAAATGACAGAATACATTCCCAATATACCAAACATAACTGTTTCCTACTAGTCGGCCGTAC
GGGCCCTTTCGTCTCGCGCGTTTCGGTGATGACGGTGAAAACCTCTGACACATGCAGCTCCCGGAGACGG
TCACAGCTTGTCTGTAAGCGGATGCCGGGAGCAGACAAGCCCGTCAGGGCGCGTCAGCGGGTGTTGGCGG
GTGTCGGGGCTGGCTTAACTATGCGGCATCAGAGCAGATTGTACTGAGAGTGCACCATATGCGGTGTGAA
ATACCGCACAGATGCGTAAGGAGAAAATACCGCATCAGGCGGCCTTAAGGGCCTCGTGATACGCCTATTT
TTATAGGTTAATGTCATGATAATAATGGTTTCTTAGACGTCAGGTGGCACTTTTCGGGGAAATGTGCGCG
GAACCCCTATTTGTTTATTTTTCTAAATACATTCAAATATGTATCCGCTCATGAGACAATAACCCTGATA
AATGCTTCAATAATATTGAAAAAGGAAGAGTATGAGTATTCAACATTTCCGTGTCGCCCTTATTCCCTTT
TTTGCGGCATTTTGCCTTCCTGTTTTTGCTCACCCAGAAACGCTGGTGAAAGTAAAAGATGCTGAAGATC
AGTTGGGTGCACGAGTGGGTTACATCGAACTGGATCTCAACAGCGGTAAGATCCTTGAGAGTTTTCGCCC
CGAAGAACGTTTTCCAATGATGAGCACTTTTAAAGTTCTGCTATGTGGCGCGGTATTATCCCGTATTGAC
GCCGGGCAAGAGCAACTCGGTCGCCGCATACACTATTCTCAGAATGACTTGGTTGAGTACTCACCAGTCA
CAGAAAAGCATCTTACGGATGGCATGACAGTAAGAGAATTATGCAGTGCTGCCATAACCATGAGTGATAA
CACTGCGGCCAACTTACTTCTGACAACGATCGGAGGACCGAAGGAGCTAACCGCTTTTTTGCACAACATG
GGGGATCATGTAACTCGCCTTGATCGTTGGGAACCGGAGCTGAATGAAGCCATACCAAACGACGAGCGTG
ACACCACGATGCCTGTAGCAATGGCAACAACGTTGCGCAAACTATTAACTGGCGAACTACTTACTCTAGC
TTCCCGGCAACAATTAATAGACTGGATGGAGGCGGATAAAGTTGCAGGACCACTTCTGCGCTCGGCCCTT
CCGGCTGGCTGGTTTATTGCTGATAAATCTGGAGCCGGTGAGCGTGGGTCTCGCGGTATCATTGCAGCAC
TGGGGCCAGATGGTAAGCCCTCCCGTATCGTAGTTATCTACACGACGGGGAGTCAGGCAACTATGGATGA
ACGAAATAGACAGATCGCTGAGATAGGTGCCTCACTGATTAAGCATTGGTAACTGTCAGACCAAGTTTAC
TCATATATACTTTAGATTGATTTAAAACTTCATTTTTAATTTAAAAGGATCTAGGTGAAGATCCTTTTTG
ATAATCTCATGACCAAAATCCCTTAACGTGAGTTTTCGTTCCACTGAGCGTCAGACCCCGTAGAAAAGAT
CAAAGGATCTTCTTGAGATCCTTTTTTTCTGCGCGTAATCTGCTGCTTGCAAACAAAAAAACCACCGCTA
CCAGCGGTGGTTTGTTTGCCGGATCAAGAGCTACCAACTCTTTTTCCGAAGGTAACTGGCTTCAGCAGAG
CGCAGATACCAAATACTGTTCTTCTAGTGTAGCCGTAGTTAGGCCACCACTTCAAGAACTCTGTAGCACC
GCCTACATACCTCGCTCTGCTAATCCTGTTACCAGTGGCTGCTGCCAGTGGCGATAAGTCGTGTCTTACC
GGGTTGGACTCAAGACGATAGTTACCGGATAAGGCGCAGCGGTCGGGCTGAACGGGGGGTTCGTGCACAC
AGCCCAGCTTGGAGCGAACGACCTACACCGAACTGAGATACCTACAGCGTGAGCTATGAGAAAGCGCCAC
GCTTCCCGAAGGGAGAAAGGCGGACAGGTATCCGGTAAGCGGCAGGGTCGGAACAGGAGAGCGCACGAGG
GAGCTTCCAGGGGGAAACGCCTGGTATCTTTATAGTCCTGTCGGGTTTCGCCACCTCTGACTTGAGCGTC
GATTTTTGTGATGCTCGTCAGGGGGGCGGAGCCTATGGAAAAACGCCAGCAACGCGGCCTTTTTACGGTT
CCTGGCCTTTTGCTGGCCTTTTGCTCACATGTTCTTTCCTGCGTTATCCCCTGATTCTGTGGATAACCGT
ATTACCGCCTTTGAGTGAGCTGATACCGCTCGCCGCAGCCGAACGACCGAGCGCAGCGAGTCAGTGAGCG
AGGAAGCGGAAGAGCGCCCAATACGCAAACCGCCTCTCCCCGCGCGTTGGCCGATTCATTAATGCAGCTG
GCACGACAGGTTTCCCGACTGGAAAGCGGGCAGTGAGCGCAACGCAATTAATGTGAGTTAGCTCACTCAT
TAGGCACCCCAGGCTTTACACTTTATGCTTCCGGCTCGTATGTTGTGTGGAATTGTGAGCGGATAACAAT
T
Features (pLannotate 1.2.2; 15 found; start..end, strand, type, name):
    152..170     -  misc_feature   MCS (fragment): pUC18/19 multiple cloning site
   2438..2459    -  promoter       TEF1 promoter (fragment): S. cerevisiae TEF1; promoter for EF-1α
   3268..3319    +  CDS            mEGFP (fragment): monomeric enhanced GFP, optimized with synthetic introns for expression in C. elegans
   3326..4126    +  CDS            CyOFP1: CyOFP1 is a basic (constitutively fluorescent) long stokes shift fluorescent protein published in 2016, derived from Entacmaea quadricolor. It is reported to be a very rapidly-maturing monomer with moderate acid sensitivity.
   4151..4513    +  CDS            his-11: H2B1_CAEEL - Experimental evidence at protein level: Swiss-Prot protein existence level 1. Core component of nucleosome. Nucleosomes wrap and compact DNA into chromatin, limiting DNA accessibility to the cellular machineries which require DNA as a template. Histones thereby play a central role in transcription regulation, DNA repair, DNA replication and chromosomal stability. DNA accessibility is regulated via a complex set of post-translational modifications of histones, also called histone code, and nucleosome remodeling. From Caenorhabditis elegans.
   5123..5275    +  CDS            aex-5 (fragment): AEX5_CAEEL - Also known as kpc-3 From Caenorhabditis elegans.
   5403..5438    +  CDS            rop (fragment): Rop protein, which maintains plasmids at low copy number; rop
   5540..5639    +  misc_feature   bom (fragment): basis of mobility region from pBR322
   5737..5841    +  promoter       AmpR promoter: bla
   5842..6702    +  CDS            AmpR: β-lactamase; bla; confers resistance to ampicillin, carbenicillin, and related antibiotics
   6873..7461    +  rep_origin     ori: high-copy-number ColE1/pMB1/pBR322/pUC origin of replication
   7644..7736    +  CDS            lacI (fragment): lac repressor; lacI; The lac repressor binds to the lac operator to inhibit transcription in E. coli. This inhibition can be relieved by adding lactose or isopropyl-β-D-thiogalactopyranoside (IPTG).
   7749..7770    +  protein_bind   CAP binding site: CAP binding activates transcription in the presence of cAMP. E. coli catabolite activator protein
   7785..7815    +  promoter       lac promoter: promoter for the E. coli lac operon
   7823..7839    +  protein_bind   lac operator: The lac repressor binds to the lac operator to inhibit transcription in E. coli. This inhibition can be relieved by adding lactose or isopropyl-β-D-thiogalactopyranoside (IPTG). lac repressor encoded by lacI
