[The description below was written by a language model from this plasmid's Addgene catalogue record and pLannotate feature annotations shown in this document.]
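Description:
pEY141 is a C. elegans expression plasmid built on the pPD95.62 worm vector backbone and assembled by Gibson cloning. It is one of the reporter constructs associated with the NeuroPAL multicolor atlas for identifying neurons across the worm nervous system. In E. coli it is maintained through a high-copy ColE1/pUC-type origin and selected with ampicillin via the bla (AmpR) gene and its own promoter. Remnants of the pUC lineage are also annotated, including a multiple cloning site fragment, the lac promoter/operator with the CAP binding site, and short lacI, rop and bom fragments. These have no role in the worm.

The regulatory insert is the first intron of the C. elegans trp-4 gene, used here as a cis-regulatory element to direct expression in a subset of neurons. The feature table does not annotate this element. It presumably lies in the unannotated region upstream of the reporter, where the only call is a very short TEF1 promoter match that is probably spurious. The record does not list the expressing neurons and refers to the NeuroPAL paper for the pattern.

Downstream, a short fragment annotated as worm-optimised mEGFP immediately precedes the full CyOFP1 coding sequence. CyOFP1 is a monomeric, rapidly maturing, long-Stokes-shift orange fluorescent protein. It is followed closely by the his-11 histone H2B coding sequence, which suggests a fusion that tethers the fluorophore to chromatin and explains the nuclear localisation stated in the record. A small aex-5 fragment is annotated after the reporter, and the record does not name a 3' UTR. The plasmid is used to generate transgenic worms in which compact nuclear signals mark trp-4(intron 1)-positive neurons for cell identification.
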