Addgene plasmid #223488: pEY141
Purpose: trp-4(intron 1) fluorescent neural reporter driving nuclear mCyOFP1 expression (refer to NeuroPAL paper for expression)
Depositing lab: Oliver Hobert & Eviatar Yemini. Depositing organization: Columbia University. Publication: NeuroPAL: A Multicolor Atlas for Whole-Brain Neuronal Identification in C. elegans. Yemini E, Lin A, Nejatbakhsh A, Varol E, Sun R, Mena GE, Samuel ADT, Paninski L, Venkatachalam V, Hobert O. Cell. 2021 Jan 7;184(1):272-288.e11. doi: 10.1016/j.cell.2020.12.012. Epub 2020 Dec 29. PubMed 33378642.
Backbone
  Vector backbone: pPD95.62
  Vector type: Worm Expression
Growth in bacteria
  Bacterial resistance: Ampicillin, 100 μg/mL
  Growth temperature: 37°C
  Growth strain: DH5alpha
  Copy number: Unknown
Gene/Insert
  Gene/Insert name: trp-4(intron 1)
  Species: C. elegans (nematode)
  Entrez Gene: trp-4 (a.k.a. CELE_Y71A12B.4)
  Cloning method: Gibson Cloning
Terms and licenses: Academic/Nonprofit Terms; Industry Terms: Not Available to Industry
How to cite: pEY141 was a gift from Oliver Hobert & Eviatar Yemini (Addgene plasmid # 223488 ; http://n2t.net/addgene:223488 ; RRID:Addgene_223488)
